Addgene plasmid #229074: Flag-APEX2-SOPP3-3xNLS
Purpose: expresses APEX2-SOPP3 in the mammalian nucleus
Depositing lab: Weijun Pan. Depositing organization: Shanghai Institute of Nutrition and Health, Chinese Academy of Sciences. Publication: Photoactivated SOPP3 enables APEX2-mediated proximity labeling with high spatio-temporal resolution in live cells. Qu D, Li Y, Liu Q, Cao B, Cao M, Lin X, Shen C, Zou P, Zhou H, Zhang W, Pan W. Cell Res. 2025 Feb;35(2):149-152. doi: 10.1038/s41422-024-01061-9. Epub 2024 Dec 10. PubMed 39653757.
Backbone
  Vector backbone: PCS2
  Vector type: Mammalian Expression
Growth in bacteria
  Bacterial resistance: Ampicillin, 100 μg/mL
  Growth temperature: 37°C
  Growth strain: DH5alpha
  Copy number: Unknown
Gene/Insert
  Gene/Insert name: Express APEX2-SOPP3 in the mammalian nucleus (alt name: apex2)
  Species: H. sapiens (human)
  Entrez Gene: APEX2 (a.k.a. APE2, APEXL2, XTH2, ZGRF2)
  Promoter: CMV
  Cloning method: Other
  Sequencing primers: 5′ ATGGACTACAAGGATGACGATGACAAA
Terms and licenses: Academic/Nonprofit Terms; Industry Terms: Not Available to Industry
How to cite: Flag-APEX2-SOPP3-3xNLS was a gift from Weijun Pan (Addgene plasmid # 229074 ; http://n2t.net/addgene:229074 ; RRID:Addgene_229074)
