[The description below was written by a language model from this plasmid's Addgene catalogue record and pLannotate feature annotations shown in this document.]
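Description:
Flag-APEX2-SOPP3-3xNLS is a 5,273 nt mammalian expression plasmid built on the pCS2 backbone and designed to produce an APEX2-SOPP3 fusion protein in the nucleus of mammalian cells. It is propagated in E. coli through a high-copy ColE1/pUC-type origin and selected with ampicillin via the β-lactamase gene. An f1 origin and remnants of lac sequences (lac promoter/operator, lacZα and lacI fragments) are carried over from the parental vector.

Expression is driven by the simian CMV IE94 enhancer/promoter, which spans the sequence origin, and is terminated by an SV40 polyadenylation signal. An SP6 promoter sits between the CMV promoter and the coding region, as is usual for pCS2, and would allow in vitro transcription of sense RNA; T7 (partial) and T3 promoters lie downstream in the opposite orientation. The open reading frame begins with a FLAG epitope (annotated as a fragment of 3xFLAG) for detection or immunoprecipitation. This is followed by a segment matching pea cytosolic ascorbate peroxidase, consistent with the engineered peroxidase APEX2, and then by SOPP3, a flavin-binding protein derived from Arabidopsis thaliana. The catalogue entry links the insert to the human APEX2 nuclease gene, but the feature table indicates a plant-type peroxidase, so that link appears to be a name collision. The three nuclear localisation signals implied by the name are not annotated, though unannotated sequence lies between SOPP3 and the downstream vector elements.

According to the associated publication title, photoactivation of SOPP3 enables APEX2-mediated proximity labelling with high spatio-temporal resolution in live cells; this version targets that labelling to the nucleus.
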