Features (pLannotate 1.2.2; 17 found; start..end, strand, type, name):
    891..909     +  promoter       SP6 promoter: promoter for bacteriophage SP6 RNA polymerase
    944..966     +  CDS            3xFLAG (fragment): three tandem FLAG® epitope tags, followed by an enterokinase cleavage site
    974..1720    +  CDS            APX1: APX1_PEA - Also known as APPX1. Experimental evidence at protein level: Swiss-Prot protein existence level 1. Plays a key role in hydrogen peroxide removal. From Pisum sativum (Garden pea).
   1748..2065    +  CDS            SOPP3: SOPP3 is a basic (constitutively fluorescent) cyan fluorescent protein published in 2017, derived from Arabidopsis thaliana. It requires the cofactor flavin for fluorescence.
   2159..2176    -  promoter       T7 promoter (fragment): promoter for bacteriophage T7 RNA polymerase
   2181..2315    -  polyA_signal   SV40 poly(A) signal: SV40 polyadenylation signal
   2428..2446    -  promoter       T3 promoter: promoter for bacteriophage T3 RNA polymerase
   2491..2507    -  protein_bind   lac operator: The lac repressor binds to the lac operator to inhibit transcription in E. coli. This inhibition can be relieved by adding lactose or isopropyl-β-D-thiogalactopyranoside (IPTG). lac repressor encoded by lacI
   2515..2545    -  promoter       lac promoter: promoter for the E. coli lac operon
   2560..2581    -  protein_bind   CAP binding site: CAP binding activates transcription in the presence of cAMP. E. coli catabolite activator protein
   2594..2686    -  CDS            lacI (fragment): lac repressor; lacI; The lac repressor binds to the lac operator to inhibit transcription in E. coli. This inhibition can be relieved by adding lactose or isopropyl-β-D-thiogalactopyranoside (IPTG).
   2869..3457    -  rep_origin     ori: high-copy-number ColE1/pMB1/pBR322/pUC origin of replication
   3628..4488    -  CDS            AmpR: β-lactamase; bla; confers resistance to ampicillin, carbenicillin, and related antibiotics
   4489..4593    -  promoter       AmpR promoter: bla
   4646..5074    -  rep_origin     f1 ori (sequence partly withheld): f1 bacteriophage origin of replication; arrow indicates direction of (+) strand synthesis
   5079..5145    -  CDS            lacZα (fragment): LacZα fragment of β-galactosidase; lacZ fragment
   5152..856     +  promoter       CMV IE94 promoter (across the origin): enhancer/promoter region of simian cytomegalovirus major immediate early transcription unit IE94
>Addgene plasmid #229074 | Flag-APEX2-SOPP3-3xNLS | addgene full sequence | sequence record 460060 | Addgene NGS Result
CAATTCAATATGGCGGACTTGGCACCATGCCAATTCAATATGGCGGACCTGGCACTGTGCCAACTGGGGA
GGGGTCTACTTGGCACGGTGCCAAGTTTGAGGAGGGGTCTTGGCCCTGTGCCAAGTCCGCCATATTGAAT
TGGCATGGTGCCAATAATGGCGGCCATATTGGCTATATGCCAGGATCAATATATAGGCAATATCCAATAT
GGCCCTATGCCAATATGGCTATTGGCCAGGTTCAATACTATGTATTGGCCCTATGCCATATAGTATTCCA
TATATGGGTTTTCCTATTGACGTAGATAGCCCCTCCCAATGGGCGGTCCCATATACCATATATGGGGCTT
CCTAATACCGCCCATAGCCACTCCCCCATTGACGTCAATGGTCTCTATATATGGTCTTTCCTATTGACGT
CATATGGGCGGTCCTATTGACGTATATGGCGCCTCCCCCATTGACGTCAATTACGGTAAATGGCCCGCCT
GGCTCAATGCCCATTGACGTCAATAGGACCACCCACCATTGACGTCAATGGGATGGCTCATTGCCCATTC
ATATCCGTTCTCACGCCCCCTATTGACGTCAATGACGGTAAATGGCCCACTTGGCAGTACATCAATATCT
ATTAATAGTAACTTGGCAAGTACATTACTATTGGAAGTACGCCAGGGTACATTGGCAGTACTCCCATTGA
CGTCAATGGCGGTAAATGGCCCGCGATGGCTGCCAAGTACATCCCCATTGACGTCAATGGGGAGGGGCAA
TGACGCAAATGGGCGTTCCATTGACGTAAATGGGCGGTAGGCGTGCCTAATGGGAGGTCTATATAAGCAA
TGCTCGTTTAGGGAACCGCCATTCTGCCTGGGGACGTCGGAGCAAGCTTGATTTAGGTGACACTATAGAA
TACAAGCTACTTGTTCTTTTTGCAGGATCCATGGACTACAAGGATGACGATGACAAAGAATTCGGGAAAT
CATACCCAACAGTGTCCGCAGACTACCAGGATGCCGTGGAGAAAGCCAAGAAGAAGCTGAGAGGGTTTAT
CGCAGAAAAGAGGTGCGCACCTCTGATGCTGAGACTGGCTTTCCACAGCGCAGGCACCTTTGACAAGGGA
ACCAAAACAGGCGGACCCTTTGGAACAATCAAGCACCCTGCTGAACTGGCACATAGTGCCAACAATGGGC
TGGACATCGCCGTGCGGCTGCTGGAACCTCTGAAAGCAGAGTTCCCAATTCTGTCCTACGCCGATTTTTA
TCAGCTGGCAGGAGTGGTCGCTGTGGAGGTCACTGGGGGCCCCAAGGTGCCTTTCCACCCAGGACGGGAG
GACAAACCAGAACCACCTCCAGAGGGGCGCCTGCCAGATCCGACAAAGGGCTCCGACCATCTGCGAGATG
TGTTTGGGAAAGCTATGGGCCTGACTGACCAGGATATCGTCGCACTGTCTGGAGGGCACACCATTGGCGC
CGCTCATAAGGAAAGGTCAGGCTTCGAGGGACCCTGGACAAGCAACCCCCTGATTTTCGACAATTCTTAC
TTTACTGAACTGCTGAGTGGAGAGAAGGAAGGGCTGCTGCAGCTGCCCAGCGACAAAGCCCTGCTGTCCG
ATCCCGTGTTCAGACCTCTGGTCGATAAGTATGCAGCCGACGAGGATGCTTTTTTCGCAGATTACGCAGA
AGCACATCAGAAGCTGTCAGAACTGGGATTTGCCGACGCCACCGGTGGCGGTGGCGGATCGACTAGTATG
GAGAAAAGTTTCGTGATAACTGATCCACGGCTGCCAGACAATCCCATCATCTTCGCATCCGATGGCTTCC
TGGAGCTGACCGAGTATTCCAGAGAGGAGATCCTGGGCCGCAATGGCCGCTTTCTGCAGGGACCAGAGAC
AGACCAGGCCACAGTGCAGAAGATTCGCGATGCCATTAGAGATCAGCGCGAGATTACCGTGCAGCTGATA
AACTACACAAAAAGCGGGAAGAAATTCTTGAACCTCCTGAACCTCCAGCCCATTAGGGACCAGAAGGGTG
AGCTCCAGGCTTTCATCGGAGTGGTGCTGGATGGAATCGATCCTAAGAAGAAGAGAAAGGTGGACCCTAA
GAAGAAGAGAAAGGTGGACCCTAAGAAGAAGAGAAAGGTGTAGCTCGAGCCTCTAGAACTATAGTGAGTC
GTATTACGTAGATCCAGACATGATAAGATACATTGATGAGTTTGGACAAACCACAACTAGAATGCAGTGA
AAAAAATGCTTTATTTGTGAAATTTGTGATGCTATTGCTTTATTTGTAACCATTATAAGCTGCAATAAAC
AAGTTAACAACAACAATTGCATTCATTTTATGTTTCAGGTTCAGGGGGAGGTGTGGGAGGTTTTTTAATT
CGCGGCCGCGGCGCCAATGCATTGGGCCCGGTACCCAGCTTTTGTTCCCTTTAGTGAGGGTTAATTGCGC
GCTTGGCGTAATCATGGTCATAGCTGTTTCCTGTGTGAAATTGTTATCCGCTCACAATTCCACACAACAT
ACGAGCCGGGAGCATAAAGTGTAAAGCCTGGGGTGCCTAATGAGTGAGCTAACTCACATTAATTGCGTTG
CGCTCACTGCCCGCTTTCCAGTCGGGAAACCTGTCGTGCCAGCTGCATTAATGAATCGGCCAACGCGCGG
GGAGAGGCGGTTTGCGTATTGGGCGCTCTTCCGCTTCCTCGCTCACTGACTCGCTGCGCTCGGTCGTTCG
GCTGCGGCGAGCGGTATCAGCTCACTCAAAGGCGGTAATACGGTTATCCACAGAATCAGGGGATAACGCA
GGAAAGAACATGTGAGCAAAAGGCCAGCAAAAGGCCAGGAACCGTAAAAAGGCCGCGTTGCTGGCGTTTT
TCCATAGGCTCCGCCCCCCTGACGAGCATCACAAAAATCGACGCTCAAGTCAGAGGTGGCGAAACCCGAC
AGGACTATAAAGATACCAGGCGTTTCCCCCTGGAAGCTCCCTCGTGCGCTCTCCTGTTCCGACCCTGCCG
CTTACCGGATACCTGTCCGCCTTTCTCCCTTCGGGAAGCGTGGCGCTTTCTCATAGCTCACGCTGTAGGT
ATCTCAGTTCGGTGTAGGTCGTTCGCTCCAAGCTGGGCTGTGTGCACGAACCCCCCGTTCAGCCCGACCG
CTGCGCCTTATCCGGTAACTATCGTCTTGAGTCCAACCCGGTAAGACACGACTTATCGCCACTGGCAGCA
GCCACTGGTAACAGGATTAGCAGAGCGAGGTATGTAGGCGGTGCTACAGAGTTCTTGAAGTGGTGGCCTA
ACTACGGCTACACTAGAAGAACAGTATTTGGTATCTGCGCTCTGCTGAAGCCAGTTACCTTCGGAAAAAG
AGTTGGTAGCTCTTGATCCGGCAAACAAACCACCGCTGGTAGCGGTGGTTTTTTTGTTTGCAAGCAGCAG
ATTACGCGCAGAAAAAAAGGATCTCAAGAAGATCCTTTGATCTTTTCTACGGGGTCTGACGCTCAGTGGA
ACGAAAACTCACGTTAAGGGATTTTGGTCATGAGATTATCAAAAAGGATCTTCACCTAGATCCTTTTAAA
TTAAAAATGAAGTTTTAAATCAATCTAAAGTATATATGAGTAAACTTGGTCTGACAGTTACCAATGCTTA
ATCAGTGAGGCACCTATCTCAGCGATCTGTCTATTTCGTTCATCCATAGTTGCCTGACTCCCCGTCGTGT
AGATAACTACGATACGGGAGGGCTTACCATCTGGCCCCAGTGCTGCAATGATACCGCGAGACCCACGCTC
ACCGGCTCCAGATTTATCAGCAATAAACCAGCCAGCCGGAAGGGCCGAGCGCAGAAGTGGTCCTGCAACT
TTATCCGCCTCCATCCAGTCTATTAATTGTTGCCGGGAAGCTAGAGTAAGTAGTTCGCCAGTTAATAGTT
TGCGCAACGTTGTTGCCATTGCTACAGGCATCGTGGTGTCACGCTCGTCGTTTGGTATGGCTTCATTCAG
CTCCGGTTCCCAACGATCAAGGCGAGTTACATGATCCCCCATGTTGTGCAAAAAAGCGGTTAGCTCCTTC
GGTCCTCCGATCGTTGTCAGAAGTAAGTTGGCCGCAGTGTTATCACTCATGGTTATGGCAGCACTGCATA
ATTCTCTTACTGTCATGCCATCCGTAAGATGCTTTTCTGTGACTGGTGAGTACTCAACCAAGTCATTCTG
AGAATAGTGTATGCGGCGACCGAGTTGCTCTTGCCCGGCGTCAATACGGGATAATACCGCGCCACATAGC
AGAACTTTAAAAGTGCTCATCATTGGAAAACGTTCTTCGGGGCGAAAACTCTCAAGGATCTTACCGCTGT
TGAGATCCAGTTCGATGTAACCCACTCGTGCACCCAACTGATCTTCAGCATCTTTTACTTTCACCAGCGT
TTCTGGGTGAGCAAAAACAGGAAGGCAAAATGCCGCAAAAAAGGGAATAAGGGCGACACGGAAATGTTGA
ATACTCATACTCTTCCTTTTTCAATATTATTGAAGCATTTATCAGGGTTATTGTCTCATGAGCGGATACA
TATTTGAATGTATTTAGAAAAATAAACAAATAGGGGTTCCGCGCACATTTCCCCGAAAAGTGCCACCTAA
ATTGTAAGCGTTAATATTTTGTTAAAATTCGCGTTAAATTTTTGTTAAATCAGCTCATTTTTTAACCAAT
AGGCCGAAATCGGCAAAATCCCTTATAAATCAAAAGAATAGACCGAGATAGGGT
[37 nt withheld, positions 4745-4781]
AAAGAACGTGGACTCCAACGTCAAAGG
[49 nt withheld, positions 4809-4857]
T
[91 nt withheld, positions 4859-4949]
G
[124 nt withheld, positions 4951-5074]
CCCATTCGCCATTCAGGCTGCGCAACTGTTGGGAAGGGCGATCGGTGCGGGCCTCTTCGCTATTACGCCA
GTCGACCGCCAATTCAATATGGCGTATATGGACTCATGCCAATTCAATATGGTGGATCTGGACCTGTGCC
AATTCAATATGGCGTATATGGACTCGTGCCAATTCAATATGGTGGATCTGGACCCCAGC
